>Addgene plasmid #12038 | pAG180 SGCD 3'UTR mut | depositor full sequence | sequence record 7195 | Author sequence
AGATCTGCGCAGCACCATGGCCTGAAATAACCTCTGAAAGAGGAACTTGGTTAGGTACCTTCTGAGGCGG
AAAGAACCAGCTGTGGAATGTGTGTCAGTTAGGGTGTGGAAAGTCCCCAGGCTCCCCAGCAGGCAGAAGT
ATGCAAAGCATGCATCTCAATTAGTCAGCAACCAGGTGTGGAAAGTCCCCAGGCTCCCCAGCAGGCAGAA
GTATGCAAAGCATGCATCTCAATTAGTCAGCAACCATAGTCCCGCCCCTAACTCCGCCCATCCCGCCCCT
AACTCCGCCCAGTTCCGCCCATTCTCCGCCCCATGGCTGACTAATTTTTTTTATTTATGCAGAGGCCGAG
GCCGCCTCGGCCTCTGAGCTATTCCAGAAGTAGTGAGGAGGCTTTTTTGGAGGCCTAGGCTTTTGCAAAA
AGCTTGATTCTTCTGACACAACAGTCTCGAACTTAAGCTGCAGAAGTTGGTCGTGAGGCACTGGGCAGGT
AAGTATCAAGGTTACAAGACAGGTTTAAGGAGACCAATAGAAACTGGGCTTGTCGAGACAGAGAAGACTC
TTGCGTTTCTGATAGGCACCTATTGGTCTTACTGACATCCACTTTGCCTTTCTCTCCACAGGTGTCCACT
CCCAGTTCAATTACAGCTCTTAAGGCTAGAGTACTTAATACGACTCACTATAGGCTAGCCACCATGACTT
CGAAAGTTTATGATCCAGAACAAAGGAAACGGATGATAACTGGTCCGCAGTGGTGGGCCAGATGTAAACA
AATGAATGTTCTTGATTCATTTATTAATTATTATGATTCAGAAAAACATGCAGAAAATGCTGTTATTTTT
TTACATGGTAACGCGGCCTCTTCTTATTTATGGCGACATGTTGTGCCACATATTGAGCCAGTAGCGCGGT
GTATTATACCAGACCTTATTGGTATGGGCAAATCAGGCAAATCTGGTAATGGTTCTTATAGGTTACTTGA
TCATTACAAATATCTTACTGCATGGTTTGAACTTCTTAATTTACCAAAGAAGATCATTTTTGTCGGCCAT
GATTGGGGTGCTTGTTTGGCATTTCATTATAGCTATGAGCATCAAGATAAGATCAAAGCAATAGTTCACG
CTGAAAGTGTAGTAGATGTGATTGAATCATGGGATGAATGGCCTGATATTGAAGAAGATATTGCGTTGAT
CAAATCTGAAGAAGGAGAAAAAATGGTTTTGGAGAATAACTTCTTCGTGGAAACCATGTTGCCATCAAAA
ATCATGAGAAAGTTAGAACCAGAAGAATTTGCAGCATATCTTGAACCATTCAAAGAGAAAGGTGAAGTTC
GTCGTCCAACATTATCATGGCCTCGTGAAATCCCGTTAGTAAAAGGTGGTAAACCTGACGTTGTACAAAT
TGTTAGGAATTATAATGCTTATCTACGTGCAAGTGATGATTTACCAAAAATGTTTATTGAATCGGACCCA
GGATTCTTTTCCAATGCTATTGTTGAAGGTGCCAAGAAGTTTCCTAATACTGAATTTGTCAAAGTAAAAG
GTCTTCATTTTTCGCAAGAAGATGCACCTGATGAAATGGGAAAATATATCAAATCGTTCGTTGAGCGAGT
TCTCAAAAATGAACAATAATTCTAGGAGCTCCATTAAAGTTTTCCACTTCACCCTCCCATAGTCTAGAGG
GATGCCCTGACCATGGTCCTCCAGAGAATAGTTTTGACTTAACATGTCTGTTTAGCCCACATCACGTCAG
TTATCAACACCGCCACTGTGCTTACTGTTCCTACAGCCACACCAGGCTTGAAGAGTTAGTGAGACCAACA
AATAATTGGAAGTATTGGAAAAAGCAAAATACATGGGGACAAAAAAAATACAGTGAAATTCTTTTTATCA
AACTGATGCTGTGAGAAACCAGATGAATGCCAGTTTGGCTTTATTTCTAAGAATCTGGGTCTTCATTCTC
TGGTGTAGAAGGAATGCAAAAAACTATAACAACAACAACAAAAACATATTTTGAAAAGACATATTCTGAC
ATCTCTGCTTGTGTGTGGTAAGGCAGGTTCCTATCAGACATTTATCCCTTTGGTCAAGATCCCTTTTGCT
CATCCAGGGTTTCATACTCAATATCGCTTAAAAAAAAAAAAGTATCAGCTAGGGATGACTCTGGAAGTAT
GAGTATCATGGTGGGGAGGAAGGAATTTTTTTTAAATGTAAATGACCCCCATTTACCAGACCCTAATCAA
AGTCACTTAAGGGAATCCCTCAGCCTTTTATTTGGAAACAGTTGAAATAAACTGGCAGCAGCTAGATCAG
AGTATCTTGCTTTATTTTATAAAGGCCAAAGGTAGTATGAAGTTTGGACCAAAAAGGTAAATAGATCCTG
ACCAGCACCTGATACTGATTTTTCAAGGCTCTATGAAAGGTCAAAAATTTCATTAAACAAGACCAGTTCT
CCCTCTTCCCCCTGTCCCAAGAAATCTTACTAGTGTTCTAGAGCGGCCGCTTCGAGCAGACATGATAAGA
TACATTGATGAGTTTGGACAAACCACAACTAGAATGCAGTGAAAAAAATGCTTTATTTGTGAAATTTGTG
ATGCTATTGCTTTATTTGTAACCATTATAAGCTGCAATAAACAAGTTAACAACAACAATTGCATTCATTT
TATGTTTCAGGTTCAGGGGGAGGTGTGGGAGGTTTTTTAAAGCAAGTAAAACCTCTACAAATGTGGTAAA
ATCGATAAGGATCCAGGTGGCACTTTTCGGGGAAATGTGCGCGGAACCCCTATTTGTTTATTTTTCTAAA
TACATTCAAATATGTATCCGCTCATGAGACAATAACCCTGATAAATGCTTCAATAATATTGAAAAAGGAA
GAGTATGAGTATTCAACATTTCCGTGTCGCCCTTATTCCCTTTTTTGCGGCATTTTGCCTTCCTGTTTTT
GCTCACCCAGAAACGCTGGTGAAAGTAAAAGATGCTGAAGATCAGTTGGGTGCACGAGTGGGTTACATCG
AACTGGATCTCAACAGCGGTAAGATCCTTGAGAGTTTTCGCCCCGAAGAACGTTTTCCAATGATGAGCAC
TTTTAAAGTTCTGCTATGTGGCGCGGTATTATCCCGTATTGACGCCGGGCAAGAGCAACTCGGTCGCCGC
ATACACTATTCTCAGAATGACTTGGTTGAGTACTCACCAGTCACAGAAAAGCATCTTACGGATGGCATGA
CAGTAAGAGAATTATGCAGTGCTGCCATAACCATGAGTGATAACACTGCGGCCAACTTACTTCTGACAAC
GATCGGAGGACCGAAGGAGCTAACCGCTTTTTTGCACAACATGGGGGATCATGTAACTCGCCTTGATCGT
TGGGAACCGGAGCTGAATGAAGCCATACCAAACGACGAGCGTGACACCACGATGCCTGTAGCAATGGCAA
CAACGTTGCGCAAACTATTAACTGGCGAACTACTTACTCTAGCTTCCCGGCAACAATTAATAGACTGGAT
GGAGGCGGATAAAGTTGCAGGACCACTTCTGCGCTCGGCCCTTCCGGCTGGCTGGTTTATTGCTGATAAA
TCTGGAGCCGGTGAGCGTGGGTCTCGCGGTATCATTGCAGCACTGGGGCCAGATGGTAAGCCCTCCCGTA
TCGTAGTTATCTACACGACGGGGAGTCAGGCAACTATGGATGAACGAAATAGACAGATCGCTGAGATAGG
TGCCTCACTGATTAAGCATTGGTAACTGTCAGACCAAGTTTACTCATATATACTTTAGATTGATTTAAAA
CTTCATTTTTAATTTAAAAGGATCTAGGTGAAGATCCTTTTTGATAATCTCATGACCAAAATCCCTTAAC
GTGAGTTTTCGTTCCACTGAGCGTCAGACCCCGTAGAAAAGATCAAAGGATCTTCTTGAGATCCTTTTTT
TCTGCGCGTAATCTGCTGCTTGCAAACAAAAAAACCACCGCTACCAGCGGTGGTTTGTTTGCCGGATCAA
GAGCTACCAACTCTTTTTCCGAAGGTAACTGGCTTCAGCAGAGCGCAGATACCAAATACTGTTCTTCTAG
TGTAGCCGTAGTTAGGCCACCACTTCAAGAACTCTGTAGCACCGCCTACATACCTCGCTCTGCTAATCCT
GTTACCAGTGGCTGCTGCCAGTGGCGATAAGTCGTGTCTTACCGGGTTGGACTCAAGACGATAGTTACCG
GATAAGGCGCAGCGGTCGGGCTGAACGGGGGGTTCGTGCACACAGCCCAGCTTGGAGCGAACGACCTACA
CCGAACTGAGATACCTACAGCGTGAGCTATGAGAAAGCGCCACGCTTCCCGAAGGGAGAAAGGCGGACAG
GTATCCGGTAAGCGGCAGGGTCGGAACAGGAGAGCGCACGAGGGAGCTTCCAGGGGGAAACGCCTGGTAT
CTTTATAGTCCTGTCGGGTTTCGCCACCTCTGACTTGAGCGTCGATTTTTGTGATGCTCGTCAGGGGGGC
GGAGCCTATGGAAAAACGCCAGCAACGCGGCCTTTTTACGGTTCCTGGCCTTTTGCTGGCCTTTTGCTCA
CATGGCTCGAC
Features (pLannotate 1.2.2; 9 found; start..end, strand, type, name):
     62..419     +  promoter       SV40 promoter: SV40 enhancer and early promoter
    489..621     +  intron         chimeric intron: chimera between introns from human β-globin and immunoglobulin heavy chain genes
    666..684     +  promoter       T7 promoter: promoter for bacteriophage T7 RNA polymerase
    694..1629    +  CDS            Rluc: luciferase from the anthozoan coelenterate Renilla reniformis (sea pansy)
   2516..2637    -  polyA_signal   SV40 poly(A) signal: SV40 polyadenylation signal
   2660..2728    -  CDS            large T antigen (fragment): large T antigen from SV40 (simian virus 40)
   2770..2874    +  promoter       AmpR promoter: bla
   2875..3735    +  CDS            AmpR: β-lactamase; bla; confers resistance to ampicillin, carbenicillin, and related antibiotics
   3906..4494    +  rep_origin     ori: high-copy-number ColE1/pMB1/pBR322/pUC origin of replication
