[The description below was written by a language model from this plasmid's Addgene catalogue record and pLannotate feature annotations shown in this document.]
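Description:
pAG180 SGCD 3'UTR mut is a mammalian Renilla luciferase reporter plasmid built on pIS2, a derivative of the commercial pRL-SV40 vector. It is maintained in E. coli as a high-copy plasmid through a ColE1/pUC-type origin and is selected with ampicillin via the β-lactamase gene and its native promoter. The annotated full sequence is about 4.6 kb, consistent with a roughly 3.7 kb backbone plus an insert of about 840 bp.

The reporter unit is driven by the SV40 enhancer/early promoter, followed by a chimeric β-globin/immunoglobulin intron that promotes efficient processing and expression of the transcript. A T7 promoter that could support in vitro transcription sits just upstream of the Renilla luciferase coding sequence. Downstream of the luciferase stop codon, a fragment of the 3' untranslated region of human SGCD (delta-sarcoglycan) was cloned between SacI and SpeI sites, both retained. This region is not annotated in the feature table, but it corresponds to the unannotated gap between the luciferase gene and the SV40 polyadenylation signal. The poly(A) signal and a neighbouring short large T antigen fragment are called on the minus strand, a common annotation quirk of this bidirectional SV40 region.

In this version the UTR carries mutations in two microRNA recognition sites (seed matches). The record does not name the microRNA concerned. The construct therefore serves as the disrupted-site control for a matching wild-type UTR reporter. Comparing luciferase output from the two in transfected mammalian cells tests whether repression of the message depends on intact seed matches, in keeping with the associated study of microRNA effects on mammalian mRNA repression and evolution.
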