Addgene plasmid #12038: pAG180 SGCD 3'UTR mut
Depositing lab: David Bartel. Depositing organization: Whitehead Institute for Biomedical Research. Publication: The widespread impact of mammalian MicroRNAs on mRNA repression and evolution. Farh KK, Grimson A, Jan C, Lewis BP, Johnston WK, Lim LP, Burge CB, Bartel DP. Science. 2005 Dec 16. 310(5755):1817-21. 10.1126/science.1121158 PubMed 16308420.
Backbone
  Vector backbone: pIS2
  Backbone manufacturer: pIS2 derived from pRL-SV40 (Promega)
  Backbone size w/o insert (bp): 3700
  Vector type: Mammalian Expression, Luciferase
Growth in bacteria
  Bacterial resistance: Ampicillin, 100 μg/mL
  Growth temperature: 37°C
  Growth strain: DH5alpha
  Copy number: High Copy
Gene/Insert
  Gene/Insert name: N13 3'UTR mut (alt name: SGCD)
  Species: H. sapiens (human)
  Insert size (bp): 840
  Mutation: Mutations in microRNA recognition sites (seed matches): 1687-1692 and 2378-2383.
  GenBank ID: NM_000337
  Entrez Gene: SGCD (a.k.a. 35DAG, CMD1L, DAGD, LGMDR6, SG-delta, SGCDP, SGD)
  Cloning method: Restriction Enzyme; 5′ cloning site SacI (not destroyed); 3′ cloning site SpeI (not destroyed)
  Sequencing primers: 5′ EBV rev primer (GTGGTTTGTCCAAACTCATC)
Terms and licenses: Academic/Nonprofit Terms; Industry Terms: Not Available to Industry
Depositor comments: SGCD 3'UTR mutant in renilla luciferase reporter plasmid.
How to cite: pAG180 SGCD 3'UTR mut was a gift from David Bartel (Addgene plasmid # 12038 ; http://n2t.net/addgene:12038 ; RRID:Addgene_12038)
