>Addgene plasmid #12038 | pAG180 SGCD 3'UTR mut | addgene partial sequence | sequence record 18631 | 12038 with EBV-rev
TCTGCTCGAGCGGCCGCTCTAGAACAACTAGTAAGATTTCTTGGGACAGGGGGAAGAGGGAGAACTGGTC
TTGTTTAATGAAATTTTTGACCTTTCATAGAGCCTTGAAAAATCAGTATCAGGTGCTGGTCAGGATCTAT
TTACCTTTTTGGTCCAAACTTCATACTACCTTTGGCCTTTATAAAATAAAGCAAGATACTCTGATCTAGC
TGCTGCCAGTTTATTTCAACTGTTTCCAAATAAAAGGCTGAGGGATTCCCTTAAGTGACTTTGATTAGGG
TCTGGTAAATGGGGGTCATTTACATTTAAAAAAAATTCCTTCCTCCCCACCATGATACTCATACTTCCAG
AGTCATCCCTAGCTGATACTTTTTTTTTTTTAAGCGATATTGAGTATGAAACCCTGGATGAGCAAAAGGG
ATCTTGACCAAAGGGATAAATGTCTGATAGGAACCTGCCTTACCACACACAAGCAGAGATGTCAGAATAT
GTCTTTTCAAAATATGTTTTTGTTGTTGTTGTTATAGTTTTTTGCATTCCTTCTACACCAGAGAATGAAG
ACCCAGATTCTTAGAAATAAAGCCAAACTGGCATTCATCTGGTTTCTCACAGCATCAGTTTGA
